>Addgene plasmid #44196 | pRG02 | addgene partial sequence | sequence record 60973 | Neo-R 5'-GCCCAGTCATAGCCGAATAG-3'
CTGCGTGCAATCCATCTTGTTCAATCATTTTTATTCCACTTGTTGAGCAGGGCTGGCTGAAAATATGTGA
ATTGAGAAAATAAATAGTATATTTGAAGGAAGGGAAGACGAGATAAACGGAAAAACACGATTGCGGAACA
TTACGAAAAATTTCGAAATTTATTATTTTTTTTAATAACATTTGTTTACCGGCCGGACAAGACAAACCAA
CTTCGAAACGAGGAATAAATCAAATTTCATATTTAAAATGAATCAAAACCCATGATTAAACGAAATGACA
AAAATCGATAACGTGTATAGAACGAACTCAAGCTGAACCGAGAACCGAGAAATTCAGGGTTTTTAGTATT
TTATTATTTATTTTAGTTTTATTTAAGCTGATAATTTCGAAACGTTATGATTTGAATAAAAATCGTGGAA
TATTGATATTTTCCCAAAAATTCCACTTGGTAGAATCACAAATCTAGGCAAATTGGCCGTTTTCTATCAC
AAATTACGAGCGAAAACTACAAATAATGCAATTTTTATATACTTTTCTAACTAAAAACCTGAAAAAAATA
TCGAAAAAATCGGGAAAACAGTTGAAAAACGGGAAAAAAAGGGTTAAAATTTTAGGCCCAGCAATTTCAT
CGCCTTCCGCAAACCGTGCGGTGGGGCGGAGAATGTAATGGTGCGGCGCGGTTTTCGGAGTGTCGTAGCG
CGCTGTGTTTATCGTAAATCGGCGCGAGCTCTTTTTTGAAGCAATTTTTTGGTTTTTATTGAAAGTTAGT
CTCAAAACTCGTATTATTTTAAAATTTTTTTATTAAACTAAAATTTAGAAATAAGCTTATCGATA
