>Addgene plasmid #44196 | pRG02 | addgene partial sequence | sequence record 61140 | Neo-F 5'-CGTTGGCTACCCGTGATATT-3'
GCTGACCGCTTCCTCGTGCTTTACGGTATCGCCGCTCCCGATTCGCAGCGCATCGCCTTCTATCGCCTTC
TTGACGAGTTCTTCTGAGTCCAATTACTCTTCAACATCCCTACATGCTCTTTCTCCCTGTGCTCCCACCC
CCTATTTTTGTTATTATCAAAAAACTTCTCTTAATTTCTTTGTTTTTTAGCTTCTTTTAAGCCACCTCTA
ACAATGAAATTGTGTAGATTCAAAAATAGAATTAATTCGTAATAAAAAGTCGAAAAAAATTGTGCTCCCT
CCCCCCATTAATAATAATTCTATCCCAAAATCTACACAATGTTCTGTGTACACTTCTTATGTTTTTTACT
TCTGATAAATTTTTTTGAAACATCATAGAAAAAACCGCACACAAAATACCTTATCATATGTTACGTTTCA
GTTTATGACCGCAATTTTTATTTCTTCGCACGTCTGGGCCTCTCATGACGTCAAATCATGCTCATCGTGA
AAAAGTTTTGGAGTATTTTTGGAATTTTTCAATCAAGTGAAAGTTTATGAAATTAATTTTCCTGCTTTTG
CTTTTTGGGGTTTCCCCTATTGTTTGTCAAGATTTCGAGGACGGCGTTTTTCTTGCTAAAATCACAAGTA
TTGATGAGCACGATGCAAGAAAGATCGGAAGAAGGTTTGGGTTTGAGGCTCAGTGGAAGGTGAGTAGAAG
TTGATAATTTGAAAGTGGAGTAGTGTCTATGGGGTTTTTGCCTTAAATGACAGAATACATTCCCAATATA
CCAAACATAACTGTTTCTAGAGCGGCCGCCACCGCGGTGGAGCTCCAGCTTTTGTTCCCTTTAGTGAGGG
TTAATTGCGCGCTTGGCGTAATCATGGTCATAGCTGTTTCCTGTGTGAA
