>Addgene plasmid #44196 | pRG02 | addgene partial sequence | sequence record 62448 | AmpR
TTGGAAAACGTTCTTCGGGGCGAAAACTCTCAAGGATCTTACCGCTGTTGAGATCCAGTTCGATGTAACC
CACTCGTGCACCCAACTGATCTTCAGCATCTTTTACTTTCACCAGCGTTTCTGGGTGAGCAAAAACAGGA
AGGCAAAATGCCGCAAAAAAGGGAATAAGGGCGACACGGAAATGTTGAATACTCATACTCTTCCTTTTTC
AATATTATTGAAGCATTTATCAGGGTTATTGTCTCATGAGCGGATACATATTTGAATGTATTTAGAAAAA
TAAACAAATAGGGGTTCCGCGCACATTTCCCCGAAAAGTGCCACCTG
[124 nt withheld, positions 328-451]
C
[91 nt withheld, positions 453-543]
A
[49 nt withheld, positions 545-593]
CCTTTGACGTTGGAGTCCACGTTCTTT
[37 nt withheld, positions 621-657]
ACCCTATCTCGGTCTATTCTTTTGATTTATAAGGGATTTTGCCGATTTCGGCCTATTGGTTAAAAAAATG
AGCTGATTTAACAAAAATTTAACGCGAATTTTAACAAAATATTAACGCTTACAATTTCCATTCGCCATTC
AGGCTGCGCAACTGTTGGGAAGGGCGATCGGTGCGG
