[The description below was written by a language model from this plasmid's Addgene catalogue record.]
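Description:
pRG02 is a worm expression plasmid built on the Stratagene pBS (pBluescript) backbone, with a recorded total size of about 5.2 kb, of which roughly 2.9 kb is backbone. It is maintained in E. coli as a high-copy plasmid under ampicillin selection. No feature table accompanies the record, so the origin of replication and other backbone elements are not individually documented, although pBluescript-type vectors generally carry a pUC-style origin, an f1 origin and M13 primer sites flanking the polylinker. This fits the listed M13 forward and reverse sequencing primers.

The payload is a cassette of about 2.3 kb cloned between HindIII and NotI sites, both of which were retained. It contains the Neo gene, which encodes aminoglycoside 3'-phosphotransferase (also known as KanR), under the control of the rps-27 promoter. rps-27 is a C. elegans ribosomal protein gene, so its promoter would be expected to give broad, constitutive expression in the animal. The enzyme inactivates aminoglycoside antibiotics, and in eukaryotic cells it confers resistance to G418, which is the selectable marker listed for this construct. The insert is much larger than the Neo coding sequence alone, so it presumably also includes promoter and 3' regulatory sequence, but the record does not state which 3' UTR or terminator is present.

The record supports use of pRG02 as a drug-selection marker for nematode transgenesis. Animals that carry the plasmid, alone or co-introduced with another transgene, can be enriched on G418 instead of being identified by a visible phenotype or by rescue of a mutant background.
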