Addgene plasmid #44196: pRG02
Depositing lab: Denis Dupuy. Depositing organization: Delegation INSERM Nouvelle-Aquitaine.
Backbone
  Vector backbone: pBS
  Backbone manufacturer: Stratagene
  Backbone size w/o insert (bp): 2900
  Total vector size (bp): 5209
  Vector type: Worm Expression
  Selectable markers: Neomycin (select with G418)
Growth in bacteria
  Bacterial resistance: Ampicillin, 100 μg/mL
  Growth temperature: 37°C
  Growth strain: DH5alpha
  Copy number: High Copy
Gene/Insert
  Gene/Insert name: Neo (alt names: Aminoglycoside phosphotransferase; Aminoglycoside 3'-phosphotransferase; KanR)
  Species: C. elegans (nematode)
  Insert size (bp): 2299
  Promoter: rps-27
  Cloning method: Restriction Enzyme; 5′ cloning site HindIII (not destroyed); 3′ cloning site NotI (not destroyed)
  Sequencing primers: 5′ M13 Forward; 3′ M13 Reverse
Resource information
  A portion of this plasmid was derived from a plasmid made by: Rosina Giordano-Santini and Denis Dupuy from Denis Dupuy Lab (INSERM Bordeaux)
Terms and licenses: Academic/Nonprofit Terms; Industry Terms: Not Available to Industry
How to cite: pRG02 was a gift from Denis Dupuy (Addgene plasmid # 44196 ; http://n2t.net/addgene:44196 ; RRID:Addgene_44196)
