LOCUS       Exported 5210 bp ds-DNA circular SYN 12-MAY-2021
DEFINITION  synthetic circular DNA
ACCESSION   .
VERSION     .
KEYWORDS    pRG02
SOURCE      synthetic DNA construct
  ORGANISM  synthetic DNA construct
REFERENCE   1 (bases 1 to 5210)
  TITLE     Nematode antibiotic selection (G418)
  JOURNAL   Unpublished
REFERENCE   2 (bases 1 to 5210)
  AUTHORS   .
  TITLE     Direct Submission
  JOURNAL   Exported May 12, 2021 from SnapGene Server 1.1.58
            http://www.snapgene.com
FEATURES             Location/Qualifiers
     source          1..5210
                     /organism="synthetic DNA construct"
                     /mol_type="other DNA"
     promoter        complement(37..55)
                     /label=T3 promoter
                     /note="promoter for bacteriophage T3 RNA polymerase"
     primer_bind     complement(76..92)
                     /label=M13 rev
                     /note="common sequencing primer, one of multiple similar
                     variants"
     primer_bind     complement(76..92)
                     /label=M13 Reverse
                     /note="In lacZ gene. Also called M13-rev"
     primer_bind     complement(89..111)
                     /label=M13/pUC Reverse
                     /note="In lacZ gene"
     protein_bind    100..116
                     /label=lac operator
                     /bound_moiety="lac repressor encoded by lacI"
                     /note="The lac repressor binds to the lac operator to
                     inhibit transcription in E. coli. This inhibition can be
                     relieved by adding lactose or
                     isopropyl-beta-D-thiogalactopyranoside (IPTG)."
     promoter        complement(124..154)
                     /label=lac promoter
                     /note="promoter for the E. coli lac operon"
     protein_bind    169..190
                     /label=CAP binding site
                     /bound_moiety="E. coli catabolite activator protein"
                     /note="CAP binding activates transcription in the presence
                     of cAMP."
     primer_bind     complement(307..324)
                     /label=L4440
                     /note="L4440 vector, forward primer"
     rep_origin      complement(478..1066)
                     /direction=LEFT
                     /label=ori
                     /note="high-copy-number ColE1/pMB1/pBR322/pUC origin of
                     replication"
     primer_bind     complement(558..577)
                     /label=pBR322ori-F
                     /note="pBR322 origin, forward primer"
     CDS             complement(1237..2097)
                     /codon_start=1
                     /gene="bla"
                     /product="beta-lactamase"
                     /label=AmpR
                     /note="confers resistance to ampicillin, carbenicillin, and
                     related antibiotics"
                     /translation="MSIQHFRVALIPFFAAFCLPVFAHPETLVKVKDAEDQLGARVGYI
                     ELDLNSGKILESFRPEERFPMMSTFKVLLCGAVLSRIDAGQEQLGRRIHYSQNDLVEYS
                     PVTEKHLTDGMTVRELCSAAITMSDNTAANLLLTTIGGPKELTAFLHNMGDHVTRLDRW
                     EPELNEAIPNDERDTTMPVAMATTLRKLLTGELLTLASRQQLIDWMEADKVAGPLLRSA
                     LPAGWFIADKSGAGERGSRGIIAALGPDGKPSRIVVIYTTGSQATMDERNRQIAEIGAS
                     LIKHW"
     primer_bind     1860..1879
                     /label=Amp-R
                     /note="Ampicillin resistance gene, reverse primer"
     promoter        complement(2098..2202)
                     /gene="bla"
                     /label=AmpR promoter
     rep_origin      2229..2685
                     /direction=RIGHT
                     /label=f1 ori
                     /note="f1 bacteriophage origin of replication; arrow
                     indicates direction of (+) strand synthesis"
     primer_bind     complement(2316..2335)
                     /label=F1ori-R
                     /note="F1 origin, reverse primer"
     primer_bind     2526..2547
                     /label=F1ori-F
                     /note="F1 origin, forward primer"
     primer_bind     2811..2833
                     /label=M13/pUC Forward
                     /note="In lacZ gene"
     primer_bind     2825..2842
                     /label=M13 Forward
                     /note="In lacZ gene. Also called M13-F20 or M13 (-21)
                     Forward"
     primer_bind     2826..2842
                     /label=M13 fwd
                     /note="common sequencing primer, one of multiple similar
                     variants"
     primer_bind     2849..2868
                     /label=T7
                     /note="T7 promoter, forward primer"
     promoter        2849..2867
                     /label=T7 promoter
                     /note="promoter for bacteriophage T7 RNA polymerase"
     primer_bind     2892..2908
                     /label=pBluescriptKS
                     /note="For pBluescript vector"
     primer_bind     2893..2909
                     /label=KS primer
                     /note="common sequencing primer, one of multiple similar
                     variants"
     CDS             3712..4506
                     /codon_start=1
                     /gene="aph(3')-II (or nptII)"
                     /product="aminoglycoside phosphotransferase from Tn5"
                     /label=NeoR/KanR
                     /note="confers resistance to neomycin, kanamycin, and G418
                     (Geneticin(R))"
                     /translation="MIEQDGLHAGSPAAWVERLFGYDWAQQTIGCSDAAVFRLSAQGRP
                     VLFVKTDLSGALNELQDEAARLSWLATTGVPCAAVLDVVTEAGRDWLLLGEVPGQDLLS
                     SHLAPAEKVSIMADAMRRLHTLDPATCPFDHQAKHRIERARTRMEAGLVDQDDLDEEHQ
                     GLAPAELFARLKARMPDGEDLVVTHGDACLPNIMVENGRFSGFIDCGRLGVADRYQDIA
                     LATRDIAEELGGEWADRFLVLYGIAAPDSQRIAFYRLLDEFF"
     primer_bind     complement(3766..3785)
                     /label=Neo-R
                     /note="Neomycin resistance gene, reverse primer"
     primer_bind     4376..4395
                     /label=Neo-F
                     /note="Neomycin resistance gene, forward primer"
ORIGIN
        1 gcggccgcca ccgcggtgga gctccagctt ttgttccctt tagtgagggt taatttcgag
       61 cttggcgtaa tcatggtcat agctgtttcc tgtgtgaaat tgttatccgc tcacaattcc
      121 acacaacata cgagccggaa gcataaagtg taaagcctgg ggtgcctaat gagtgagcta
      181 actcacatta attgcgttgc gctcactgcc cgctttccag tcgggaaacc tgtcgtgcca
      241 gctgcattaa tgaatcggcc aacgcgcggg gagaggcggt ttgcgtattg ggcgctcttc
      301 cgcttcctcg ctcactgact cgctgcgctc ggtcgttcgg ctgcggcgag cggtatcagc
      361 tcactcaaag gcggtaatac ggttatccac agaatcaggg gataacgcag gaaagaacat
      421 gtgagcaaaa ggccagcaaa aggccaggaa ccgtaaaaag gccgcgttgc tggcgttttt
      481 ccataggctc cgcccccctg acgagcatca caaaaatcga cgctcaagtc agaggtggcg
      541 aaacccgaca ggactataaa gataccaggc gtttccccct ggaagctccc tcgtgcgctc
      601 tcctgttccg accctgccgc ttaccggata cctgtccgcc tttctccctt cgggaagcgt
      661 ggcgctttct catagctcac gctgtaggta tctcagttcg gtgtaggtcg ttcgctccaa
      721 gctgggctgt gtgcacgaac cccccgttca gcccgaccgc tgcgccttat ccggtaacta
      781 tcgtcttgag tccaacccgg taagacacga cttatcgcca ctggcagcag ccactggtaa
      841 caggattagc agagcgaggt atgtaggcgg tgctacagag ttcttgaagt ggtggcctaa
      901 ctacggctac actagaagga cagtatttgg tatctgcgct ctgctgaagc cagttacctt
      961 cggaaaaaga gttggtagct cttgatccgg caaacaaacc accgctggta gcggtggttt
     1021 ttttgtttgc aagcagcaga ttacgcgcag aaaaaaagga tctcaagaag atcctttgat
     1081 cttttctacg gggtctgacg ctcagtggaa cgaaaactca cgttaaggga ttttggtcat
     1141 gagattatca aaaaggatct tcacctagat ccttttaaat taaaaatgaa gttttaaatc
     1201 aatctaaagt atatatgagt aaacttggtc tgacagttac caatgcttaa tcagtgaggc
     1261 acctatctca gcgatctgtc tatttcgttc atccatagtt gcctgactcc ccgtcgtgta
     1321 gataactacg atacgggagg gcttaccatc tggccccagt gctgcaatga taccgcgaga
     1381 cccacgctca ccggctccag atttatcagc aataaaccag ccagccggaa gggccgagcg
     1441 cagaagtggt cctgcaactt tatccgcctc catccagtct attaattgtt gccgggaagc
     1501 tagagtaagt agttcgccag ttaatagttt gcgcaacgtt gttgccattg ctacaggcat
     1561 cgtggtgtca cgctcgtcgt ttggtatggc ttcattcagc tccggttccc aacgatcaag
     1621 gcgagttaca tgatccccca tgttgtgcaa aaaagcggtt agctccttcg gtcctccgat
     1681 cgttgtcaga agtaagttgg ccgcagtgtt atcactcatg gttatggcag cactgcataa
     1741 ttctcttact gtcatgccat ccgtaagatg cttttctgtg actggtgagt actcaaccaa
     1801 gtcattctga gaatagtgta tgcggcgacc gagttgctct tgcccggcgt caatacggga
     1861 taataccgcg ccacatagca gaactttaaa agtgctcatc attggaaaac gttcttcggg
     1921 gcgaaaactc tcaaggatct taccgctgtt gagatccagt tcgatgtaac ccactcgtgc
     1981 acccaactga tcttcagcat cttttacttt caccagcgtt tctgggtgag caaaaacagg
     2041 aaggcaaaat gccgcaaaaa agggaataag ggcgacacgg aaatgttgaa tactcatact
     2101 cttccttttt caatattatt gaagcattta tcagggttat tgtctcatga gcggatacat
     2161 atttgaatgt atttagaaaa ataaacaaat aggggttccg cgcacatttc cccgaaaagt
     2221 gccacctgnn nnnnnnnnnn nnnnnnnnnn nnnnnnnnnn nnnnnnnnnn nnnnnnnnnn
     2281 nnnnnnnnnn nnnnnnnnnn nnnnnnnnnn nnnnnnnnnn nnnnnnnnnn nnnnnnnnnn
     2341 nnnnnnnnnn nncnnnnnnn nnnnnnnnnn nnnnnnnnnn nnnnnnnnnn nnnnnnnnnn
     2401 nnnnnnnnnn nnnnnnnnnn nnnnnnnnnn nnnnnnnnnn nnnnannnnn nnnnnnnnnn
     2461 nnnnnnnnnn nnnnnnnnnn nnnnnnnnnn nnnncctttg acgttggagt ccacgttctt
     2521 taatagtgga ctcttgttcc aaactggaac aacactcaac cctatctcgg tctattcttt
     2581 tgatttataa gggattttgc cgatttcggc ctattggtta aaaaaatgag ctgatttaac
     2641 aaaaatttaa cgcgaatttt aacaaaatat taacgcttac aatttccatt cgccattcag
     2701 gctgcgcaac tgttgggaag ggcgatcggt gcgggcctct tcgctattac gccagctggc
     2761 gaaaggggga tgtgctgcaa ggcgattaag ttgggtaacg ccagggtttt cccagtcacg
     2821 acgttgtaaa acgacggcca gtgaattgta atacgactca ctatagggcg aattgggtac
     2881 cgggcccccc ctcgaggtcg acggtatcga taagcttatt tctaaatttt agtttaataa
     2941 aaaaatttta aaataatacg agttttgaga ctaactttca ataaaaacca aaaaattgct
     3001 tcaaaaaaga gctcgcgccg atttacgata aacacagcgc gctacgacac tccgaaaacc
     3061 gcgccgcacc attacattct ccgccccacc gcacggtttg cggaaggcga tgaaattgct
     3121 gggcctaaaa ttttaaccct ttttttcccg tttttcaact gttttcccga ttttttcgat
     3181 atttttttca ggtttttagt tagaaaagta tataaaaatt gcattatttg tagttttcgc
     3241 tcgtaatttg tgatagaaaa cggccaattt gcctagattt gtgattctac caagtggaat
     3301 ttttgggaaa atatcaatat tccacgattt ttattcaaat cataacgttt cgaaattatc
     3361 agcttaaata aaactaaaat aaataataaa atactaaaaa ccctgaattt ctcggttctc
     3421 ggttcagctt gagttcgttc tatacacgtt atcgattttt gtcatttcgt ttaatcatgg
     3481 gttttgattc attttaaata tgaaatttga tttattcctc gtttcgaagt tggtttgtct
     3541 tgtccggccg gtaaacaaat gttattaaaa aaaataataa atttcgaaat ttttcgtaat
     3601 gttccgcaat cgtgtttttc cgtttatctc gtcttccctt ccttcaaata tactatttat
     3661 tttctcaatt cacatatttt cagccagccc tgctcaacaa gtggaataaa aatgattgaa
     3721 caagatggat tgcacgcagg ttctccggcc gcttgggtgg agaggctatt cggctatgac
     3781 tgggcacaac agacaatcgg ctgctctgat gccgccgtgt tccggctgtc agcgcagggg
     3841 cgcccggttc tttttgtcaa gaccgacctg tccggtgccc tgaatgaact gcaggacgag
     3901 gcagcgcggc tatcgtggct ggccacgacg ggcgttcctt gcgcagctgt gctcgacgtt
     3961 gtcactgaag cgggaaggga ctggctgcta ttgggcgaag tgccggggca ggatctcctg
     4021 tcatctcacc ttgctcctgc cgagaaagta tccatcatgg ctgatgcaat gcggcggctg
     4081 catacgcttg atccggctac ctgcccattc gaccaccaag cgaaacatcg catcgagcga
     4141 gcacgtactc ggatggaagc cggtcttgtc gatcaggatg atctggacga agagcatcag
     4201 gggctcgcac cagccgaact gttcgccagg ctcaaggcgc gcatgcccga cggcgaggat
     4261 ctcgtcgtga cccatggcga tgcctgcttg ccgaatatca tggtggaaaa tggccgcttt
     4321 tctggattca tcgactgtgg ccggctgggt gtggcggacc gctatcagga catagcgttg
     4381 gctacccgtg atattgctga agagcttggc ggcgaatggg ctgaccgctt cctcgtgctt
     4441 tacggtatcg ccgctcccga ttcgcagcgc atcgccttct atcgccttct tgacgagttc
     4501 ttctgagtcc aattactctt caacatccct acatgctctt tctccctgtg ctcccacccc
     4561 ctatttttgt tattatcaaa aaacttctct taatttcttt gttttttagc ttcttttaag
     4621 ccacctctaa caatgaaatt gtgtagattc aaaaatagaa ttaattcgta ataaaaagtc
     4681 gaaaaaaatt gtgctccctc cccccattaa taataattct atcccaaaat ctacacaatg
     4741 ttctgtgtac acttcttatg ttttttactt ctgataaatt tttttgaaac atcatagaaa
     4801 aaaccgcaca caaaatacct tatcatatgt tacgtttcag tttatgaccg caatttttat
     4861 ttcttcgcac gtctgggcct ctcatgacgt caaatcatgc tcatcgtgaa aaagttttgg
     4921 agtatttttg gaatttttca atcaagtgaa agtttatgaa attaattttc ctgcttttgc
     4981 tttttggggt ttcccctatt gtttgtcaag atttcgagga cggcgttttt cttgctaaaa
     5041 tcacaagtat tgatgagcac gatgcaagaa agatcggaag aaggtttggg tttgaggctc
     5101 agtggaaggt gagtagaagt tgataatttg aaagtggagt agtgtctatg gggtttttgc
     5161 cttaaatgac agaatacatt cccaatatac caaacataac tgtttctaga
//
